Addgene plasmid #27009: TAp63beta
Depositing lab: David Sidransky.
Backbone
  Vector backbone: pCDNA3.1/hygro
  Backbone manufacturer: Invitrogen
  Backbone size w/o insert (bp): 5400
  Vector type: Mammalian Expression
Growth in bacteria
  Bacterial resistance: Ampicillin, 100 μg/mL
  Growth temperature: 37°C
  Growth strain: DH5alpha
  Copy number: High Copy
Gene/Insert
  Gene/Insert name: TAp63beta (alt names: TP63; p63)
  Species: H. sapiens (human)
  Entrez Gene: TP63 (a.k.a. AIS, B(p51A), B(p51B), EEC3, KET, LMS, NBP, OFC8, RHS, SHFM4, TP53CP, TP53L, TP73L, p40, p51, p53CP, p63, p73H, p73L)
  Cloning method: Restriction Enzyme; 5′ cloning site BamHI (not destroyed); 3′ cloning site NotI (not destroyed)
  Sequencing primers: 5′ T7; 3′ BGH-rev
Terms and licenses: Academic/Nonprofit Terms; Industry Terms: Not Available to Industry
How to cite: TAp63beta was a gift from David Sidransky (Addgene plasmid # 27009)
