[The description below was written by a language model from this plasmid's Addgene catalogue record.]
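Description:
TAp63beta is a mammalian expression plasmid built on the Invitrogen pcDNA3.1/hygro backbone (about 5.4 kb without insert) and carrying the human TP63 cDNA for the TAp63beta isoform. The coding sequence was inserted by restriction cloning between BamHI at the 5′ end and NotI at the 3′ end, and both sites remain intact, so the insert can be excised or transferred to other vectors. The plasmid is maintained at high copy number in E. coli under ampicillin selection. No feature table accompanies the record. The listed sequencing primers, T7 forward and BGH reverse, fit the usual pcDNA3.1 layout, in which the cloning site lies downstream of the CMV immediate-early promoter and a T7 promoter and upstream of the bovine growth hormone polyadenylation signal. As the backbone name indicates, this vector family also carries a hygromycin resistance cassette that allows selection of stably transfected mammalian cells.

TP63 encodes a p53-family transcription factor produced as multiple isoforms. By general convention, "TA" denotes variants that retain the N-terminal transactivation domain (as opposed to the truncated ΔN forms), and "beta" denotes one of the alternatively spliced C-terminal variants. The record lists no epitope tag, fusion partner or reporter, so the protein appears to be expressed untagged, although this is not explicitly stated, and the insert size is not given. The construct is suited to transient or stable overexpression of this specific p63 isoform in mammalian cells, for example to compare isoform-specific activity, though the record does not describe a particular intended application.
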