>Addgene plasmid #27009 | TAp63beta | depositor partial sequence | sequence record 12784 | Author sequence
ATGTCCCAGAGCACACAGACAAATGAATTCCTCAGTCCAGAGGTTTTCCAGCATATCTGGGATTTTCTGG
AACAGCCTATATGTTCAGTTCAGCCCATTGACTTGAACTTTGTGGATGAACCATCAGAAGATGGTGCGAC
AAACAAGATTGAGATTAGCATGGACTGTATCCGCATGCAGGACTCGGACCTGAGTGACCCCATGTGGCCA
CAGTACACGAACCTGGGGCTCCTGAACAGCATGGACCAGCAGATTCAGAACGGCTCCTCGTCCACCAGTC
CCTATAACACAGACCACGCGCAGAACAGCGTCACGGCGCCCTCGCCCTACGCACAGCCCAGCTCCACCTT
CGATGCTCTCTCTCCATCACCCGCCATCCCCTCCAACACCGACTACCCAGGCCCGCACAGTTTCGACGTG
TCCTTCCAGCAGTCGAGCACCGCCAAGTCGGCCACCTGGACGTATTCCACTGAACTGAAGAAACTCTACT
GCCAAATTGCAAAGACATGCCCCATCCAGATCAAGGTGATGACCCCACCTCCTCAGGGAGCTGTTATCCG
CGCCATGCCTGTCTACAAAAAAGCTGAGCACGTCACGGAGGTGGTGAAGCGGTGCCCCAACCATGAGCTG
AGCCGTGAATTCAACGAGGGACAGATTGCCCCTCCTAGTCATTTGATTCGAGTAGAGGGGAACAGCCATG
CCCAGTATGTAGAAGATCCCATCACAGGAAGACAGAGTGTGCTGGTACCTTATGAGCCACCCCAGGTTGG
CACTGAATTCACGACAGTCTTGTACAATTTCATGTGTAACAGCAGTTGTGTTGGAGGGATGAACCGCCGT
CCAATTTTAATCATTGTTACTCTGGAAACCAGAGATGGGCAAGTCCTGGGCCGACGCTGCTTTGAGGCCC
GGATCTGTGCTTGCCCAGGAAGAGACAGGAAGGCGGATGAAGATAGCATCAGAAAGCAGCAAGTTTCGGA
CAGTACAAAGAACGGT
[75 nt withheld, positions 997-1071]
GATGATGAACTGTTATACTTACCAGTGAGGGGCCGTGAGACTTATGAAATGCTGTTGAAGATCAAAGAGT
CCCTGGAACTCATGCAGTACCTTCCTCAGCACACAATTGAAACGTACAGGCAACAGCAACAGCAGCAGCA
CCAGCACTTACTTCAGAAACAGACCTCAATACAGTCTCCATCTTCATATGGTAACAGCTCCCCACCTCTG
AACAAAATGAACAGCATGAACAAGCTGCCTTCTGTGAGCCAGCTTATCAACCCTCAGCAGCGCAACGCCC
TCACTCCTACAACCATTCCTGATGGCATGGGAGCCAACATTCCCATGATGGGCACCCACATGCCAATGGC
TGGAGACATGAATGGACTCAGCCCCACCCAGGCACTCCCTCCCCCACTCTCCATGCCATCCACCTCCCAC
TGCACACCCCCACCTCCGTATCCCACAGATTGCAGCATTGTCAGGATCTGGCAAGTCTGA
