>Addgene plasmid #27009 | TAp63beta | addgene partial sequence | sequence record 33205 | 27009 with BGH-rev
CTAGACTCGAGCGGCCGCCTACTACTTGTCATCGTCGTCCTTGTAGTCCAGACTTGCCAGATCCTGACAA
TGCTGCAATCTGTGGGATACGGAGGTGGGGGTGTGCAGTGGGAGGTGGATGGCATGGAGAGTGGGGGAGG
GAGTGCCTGGGTGGGGCTGAGTCCATTCATGTCTCCAGCCATTGGCATGTGGGTGCCCATCATGGGAATG
TTGGCTCCCATGCCATCAGGAATGGTTGTAGGAGTGAGGGCGTTGCGCTGCTGAGGGTTGATAAGCTGGC
TCACAGAAGGCAGCTTGTTCATGCTGTTCATTTTGTTCAGAGGTGGGGAGCTGTTACCATATGAAGATGG
AGACTGTATTGAGGTCTGTTTCTGAAGTAAGTGCTGGTGCTGCTGCTGTTGCTGTTGCCTGTACGTTTCA
ATTGTGTGCTGAGGAAGGTACTGCATGAGTTCCAGGGACTCTTTGATCTTCAACAGCATTTCATAAGTCT
CACGGCCCCTCACTGGTAAGTATAACAGTTCATCATC
[75 nt withheld, positions 528-602]
ACCGTTCTTTGTACTGTCCGAAACTTGCTGCTTTCTGATGCTATCTTCATCCGCCTTCCTGTCTCTTCCT
GGGCAAGCACAGATCCGGGCCTCAAAGCAGCGTCGGCCCA
