>Addgene plasmid #27009 | TAp63beta | addgene partial sequence | sequence record 42558 | CMV-F 5'-CGCAAATGGGCGGTAGGCGTG-3'
GGCTACTAGAGAACCCACTGCTTACTGGCTTATCGAAATTAATACGACTCACTATAGGGAGACCCAAGCT
GGCTAGCGTTTAAACTTAAGCTTGGTACCGAGCTCGGATCCATGTCCCAAGCACACAGACAAATGAATTC
CTCAGTCCAGAGGTTTTCCAGCATATCTGGGATTTTCTGGAACAGCCTATATGTTCAGTTCAGCCCATTG
ACTTGAACTTTGTGGATGAACCATCAGAAGATGGTGCGACAAACAAGATTGAGATTAGCATGGACTGTAT
CCGCATGCAGGACTCGGACCTGAGTGACCCCATGTGGCCACAGTACACGAACCTGGGGCTCCTGAACAGC
ATGGACCAGCAGATTCAGAACGGCTCCTCGTCCACCAGTCCCTATAACACAGACCACGCGCAGAACAGCG
TCACGGCGCCCTCGCCCTACGCACAGCCCAGCTCCACCTTCGATGCTCTCTCTCCATCACCCGCCATCCC
CTCCAACACCGACTACCCAGGCCCGCACAGTTTCGACGTGTCCTTCCAGCAGTCGAGCACCGCCAAGTCG
GCCACCTGGACGTATTCCACTGAACTGAAGAAACTCTACTGCCAAATTGCAAAGACATGCCCCATCCAGA
TCAAGGTGATGACCCCACCTCCTCAGGGAGCTGTTATCCGCGCCATGCCTGTCTACAAAAAAGCTGAGCA
CGTCACGGAGGTGGTGAAGCGGTGCCCCAACCATGAGCTGAGCCGTGAATTCAACGAGGGACAGATTGCC
CCTCCTAGTCATTTGATTCGAGTAGAGGGGAACAGCCATGCCCAGTATGTAGAAGATCCCATCACAGGAA
GACAGAGTGTGCTGGTACCTTATGAGCCACCCCAGGTTGGCACTGAATTCACGACAGTCTTGTACAATTT
CATGTGTAACAGCAGTTGTGTT
